>Addgene plasmid #70169 | pET-G2K | depositor full sequence | sequence record 129101 | pET-G2K sequence 6974 bps
CAAGGAGATGGCGCCCAACAGTCCCCCGGCCACGGGGCCTGCCACCATACCCACGCCGAAACAAGCGCTC
ATGAGCCCGAAGTGGCGAGCCCGATCTTCCCCATCGGTGATGTCGGCGATATAGGCGCCAGCAACCGCAC
CTGTGGCGCCGGTGATGCCGGCCACGATGCGTCCGGCGTAGAGGATCGAGATCTCGATCCCGCGAAATTA
ATACGACTCACTATAGGGGAATTGTGAGCGGATAACAATTCCCCTCTAGAAATAATTTTGTTTAACTTTA
AGAAGGAATTCAGGAGCCCTTCACCATGGCGTATTGCAATCCGGGCCTGGAATCCAGGCCGAATAAGAGA
AACGCCCTCCGGCGTCATGTGGTAACAGGCATAGGTATGAAAATCGTAATCGCCCCAGACTCTTATAAAG
AAAGTTTATCTGCCAGCGAGGTTGCGCAGGCGATAGAAAAAGGATTTCGGGAAATTTTTCCTGATGCACA
GTACGTTTCTGTTCCGGTTGCCGACGGTGGCGAAGGAACGGTGGAAGCGATGATTGCAGCCACCCAGGGG
GCTGAACGTCACGCCTGGGTTACAGGGCCGCTGGGCGAGAAAGTGAATGCCAGTTGGGGGATCTCCGGCG
ATGGCAAAACCGCGTTTATTGAAATGGCGGCGGCCAGTGGGCTGGAGCTGGTACCTGCGGAAAAACGCGA
TCCACTCGTGACCACTTCACGCGGCACAGGCGAGTTAATCCTGCAGGCGCTGGAGAGCGGTGCGACAAAC
ATTATTATCGGCATTGGCGGCAGCGCTACAAATGATGGCGGCGCAGGCATGGTACAGGCGCTGGGGGCGA
AATTATGCGACGCCAACGGCAATGAAATTGGTTTTGGCGGCGGTAGTCTTAATACTCTGAATGATATTGA
TATTTCCGGCCTCGATCCGCGCTTAAAAGATTGCGTCATTCGCGTCGCTTGTGATGTCACCAATCCGCTG
GTGGGCGATAACGGCGCATCGCGCATCTTTGGCCCACAAAAGGGAGCCAGTGAAGCGATGATTGTTGAGC
TGGACAATAACCTCTCTCACTATGCCGAGGTCATTAAAAAAGCGCTGCATGTTGATGTGAAAGATGTCCC
CGGTGCAGGAGCTGCGGGTGGTATGGGCGCGGCGCTAATGGCGTTTCTTGGTGCGGAACTGAAAAGTGGT
ATTGAAATCGTCACTACGGCGCTGAATCTGGAGGAACATATTCACGATTGTACGCTGGTGATCACCGGTG
AAGGGCGTATTGACAGCCAGAGTATTCACGGGAAGGTACCGATTGGTGTCGCAAACGTGGCGAAGAAGTA
CCATAAACCGGTGATTGGCATTGCGGGTAGCCTGACCGATGATGTTGGCGTTGTACATCAGCATGGCATT
GATGCGGTCTTCAGCGTATTGACCAGCATAGGTACGTTGGACGAAGCATTCCGCGGGGCTTATGACAATA
TCTGCCGTGCTTCACGTAATATCGCCGCGACACTGGCGATTGGAATGCGCAACGCGAAGGGCGAGCTCAA
TTCGAAGCTTGAAGGTAAGCCTATCCCTAACCCTCTCCTCGGTCTCGATTCTACGCGTACCGGTCATCAT
CACCATCACCATTGAGTTTGATCCGGCTGCTAACAAAGCCCGAAAGGAAGCTGAGTTGGCTGCTGCCACC
GCTGAGCAATAACTAGCATAACCCCTTGGGGCCTCTAAACGGGTCTTGAGGGGTTTTTTGCTGAAAGGAG
GAACTATATCCGGATATCCCGCAAGAGGCCCGGCAGTACCGGCATAACCAAGCCTATGCCTACAGCATCC
AGGGTGACGGTGCCGAGGATGACGATGAGCGCATTGTTAGATTTCATACACGGTGCCTGACTGCGTTAGC
AATTTAACTGTGATAAACTACCGCATTAAAGCTTATCGATGATAAGCTGTCAAACATGAGAATTAATTCT
TGAAGACGAAAGGGCCTCGTGATACGCCTATTTTTATAGGTTAATGTCATGATAATAATGGTTTCTTAGA
CGTCAGGTGGCACTTTTCGGGGAAATGTGCGCGGAACCCCTATTTGTTTATTTTTCTAAATACATTCAAA
TATGTATCCGCTCATGAGACAATAACCCTGATAAATGCTTCAATAATATTGAAAAAGGAAGAGTATGAGT
ATTCAACATTTCCGTGTCGCCCTTATTCCCTTTTTTGCGGCATTTTGCCTTCCTGTTTTTGCTCACCCAG
AAACGCTGGTGAAAGTAAAAGATGCTGAAGATCAGTTGGGTGCACGAGTGGGTTACATCGAACTGGATCT
CAACAGCGGTAAGATCCTTGAGAGTTTTCGCCCCGAAGAACGTTTTCCAATGATGAGCACTTTTAAAGTT
CTGCTATGTGGCGCGGTATTATCCCGTGTTGACGCCGGGCAAGAGCAACTCGGTCGCCGCATACACTATT
CTCAGAATGACTTGGTTGAGTACTCACCAGTCACAGAAAAGCATCTTACGGATGGCATGACAGTAAGAGA
ATTATGCAGTGCTGCCATAACCATGAGTGATAACACTGCGGCCAACTTACTTCTGACAACGATCGGAGGA
CCGAAGGAGCTAACCGCTTTTTTGCACAACATGGGGGATCATGTAACTCGCCTTGATCGTTGGGAACCGG
AGCTGAATGAAGCCATACCAAACGACGAGCGTGACACCACGATGCCTGCAGCAATGGCAACAACGTTGCG
CAAACTATTAACTGGCGAACTACTTACTCTAGCTTCCCGGCAACAATTAATAGACTGGATGGAGGCGGAT
AAAGTTGCAGGACCACTTCTGCGCTCGGCCCTTCCGGCTGGCTGGTTTATTGCTGATAAATCTGGAGCCG
GTGAGCGTGGGTCTCGCGGTATCATTGCAGCACTGGGGCCAGATGGTAAGCCCTCCCGTATCGTAGTTAT
CTACACGACGGGGAGTCAGGCAACTATGGATGAACGAAATAGACAGATCGCTGAGATAGGTGCCTCACTG
ATTAAGCATTGGTAACTGTCAGACCAAGTTTACTCATATATACTTTAGATTGATTTAAAACTTCATTTTT
AATTTAAAAGGATCTAGGTGAAGATCCTTTTTGATAATCTCATGACCAAAATCCCTTAACGTGAGTTTTC
GTTCCACTGAGCGTCAGACCCCGTAGAAAAGATCAAAGGATCTTCTTGAGATCCTTTTTTTCTGCGCGTA
ATCTGCTGCTTGCAAACAAAAAAACCACCGCTACCAGCGGTGGTTTGTTTGCCGGATCAAGAGCTACCAA
CTCTTTTTCCGAAGGTAACTGGCTTCAGCAGAGCGCAGATACCAAATACTGTCCTTCTAGTGTAGCCGTA
GTTAGGCCACCACTTCAAGAACTCTGTAGCACCGCCTACATACCTCGCTCTGCTAATCCTGTTACCAGTG
GCTGCTGCCAGTGGCGATAAGTCGTGTCTTACCGGGTTGGACTCAAGACGATAGTTACCGGATAAGGCGC
AGCGGTCGGGCTGAACGGGGGGTTCGTGCACACAGCCCAGCTTGGAGCGAACGACCTACACCGAACTGAG
ATACCTACAGCGTGAGCTATGAGAAAGCGCCACGCTTCCCGAAGGGAGAAAGGCGGACAGGTATCCGGTA
AGCGGCAGGGTCGGAACAGGAGAGCGCACGAGGGAGCTTCCAGGGGGAAACGCCTGGTATCTTTATAGTC
CTGTCGGGTTTCGCCACCTCTGACTTGAGCGTCGATTTTTGTGATGCTCGTCAGGGGGGCGGAGCCTATG
GAAAAACGCCAGCAACGCGGCCTTTTTACGGTTCCTGGCCTTTTGCTGGCCTTTTGCTCACATGTTCTTT
CCTGCGTTATCCCCTGATTCTGTGGATAACCGTATTACCGCCTTTGAGTGAGCTGATACCGCTCGCCGCA
GCCGAACGACCGAGCGCAGCGAGTCAGTGAGCGAGGAAGCGGAAGAGCGCCTGATGCGGTATTTTCTCCT
TACGCATCTGTGCGGTATTTCACACCGCAATGGTGCACTCTCAGTACAATCTGCTCTGATGCCGCATAGT
TAAGCCAGTATACACTCCGCTATCGCTACGTGACTGGGTCATGGCTGCGCCCCGACACCCGCCAACACCC
GCTGACGCGCCCTGACGGGCTTGTCTGCTCCCGGCATCCGCTTACAGACAAGCTGTGACCGTCTCCGGGA
GCTGCATGTGTCAGAGGTTTTCACCGTCATCACCGAAACGCGCGAGGCAGCTGCGGTAAAGCTCATCAGC
GTGGTCGTGAAGCGATTCACAGATGTCTGCCTGTTCATCCGCGTCCAGCTCGTTGAGTTTCTCCAGAAGC
GTTAATGTCTGGCTTCTGATAAAGCGGGCCATGTTAAGGGCGGTTTTTTCCTGTTTGGTCACTGATGCCT
CCGTGTAAGGGGGATTTCTGTTCATGGGGGTAATGATACCGATGAAACGAGAGAGGATGCTCACGATACG
GGTTACTGATGATGAACATGCCCGGTTACTGGAACGTTGTGAGGGTAAACAACTGGCGGTATGGATGCGG
CGGGACCAGAGAAAAATCACTCAGGGTCAATGCCAGCGCTTCGTTAATACAGATGTAGGTGTTCCACAGG
GTAGCCAGCAGCATCCTGCGATGCAGATCCGGAACATAATGGTGCAGGGCGCTGACTTCCGCGTTTCCAG
ACTTTACGAAACACGGAAACCGAAGACCATTCATGTTGTTGCTCAGGTCGCAGACGTTTTGCAGCAGCAG
TCGCTTCACGTTCGCTCGCGTATCGGTGATTCATTCTGCTAACCAGTAAGGCAACCCCGCCAGCCTAGCC
GGGTCCTCAACGACAGGAGCACGATCATGCGCACCCGTGGCCAGGACCCAACGCTGCCCGAGATGCGCCG
CGTGCGGCTGCTGGAGATGGCGGACGCGATGGATATGTTCTGCCAAGGGTTGGTTTGCGCATTCACAGTT
CTCCGCAAGAATTGATTGGCTCCAATTCTTGGAGTGGTGAATCCGTTAGCGAGGTGCCGCCGGCTTCCAT
TCAGGTCGAGGTGGCCCGGCTCCATGCACCGCGACGCAACGCGGGGAGGCAGACAAGGTATAGGGCGGCG
CCTACAATCCATGCCAACCCGTTCCATGTGCTCGCCGAGGCGGCATAAATCGCCGTGACGATCAGCGGTC
CAATGATCGAAGTTAGGCTGGTAAGAGCCGCGAGCGATCCTTGAAGCTGTCCCTGATGGTCGTCATCTAC
CTGCCTGGACAGCATGGCCTGCAACGCGGGCATCCCGATGCCGCCGGAAGCGAGAAGAATCATAATGGGG
AAGGCCATCCAGCCTCGCGTCGCGAACGCCAGCAAGACGTAGCCCAGCGCGTCGGCCGCCATGCCGGCGA
TAATGGCCTGCTTCTCGCCGAAACGTTTGGTGGCGGGACCAGTGACGAAGGCTTGAGCGAGGGCGTGCAA
GATTCCGAATACCGCAAGCGACAGGCCGATCATCGTCGCGCTCCAGCGAAAGCGGTCCTCGCCGAAAATG
ACCCAGAGCGCTGCCGGCACCTGTCCTACGAGTTGCATGATAAAGAAGACAGTCATAAGTGCGGCGACGA
TAGTCATGCCCCGCGCCCACCGGAAGGAGCTGACTGGGTTGAAGGCTCTCAAGGGCATCGGTCGAGATCC
CGGTGCCTAATGAGTGAGCTAACTTACATTAATTGCGTTGCGCTCACTGCCCGCTTTCCAGTCGGGAAAC
CTGTCGTGCCAGCTGCATTAATGAATCGGCCAACGCGCGGGGAGAGGCGGTTTGCGTATTGGGCGCCAGG
GTGGTTTTTCTTTTCACCAGTGAGACGGGCAACAGCTGATTGCCCTTCACCGCCTGGCCCTGAGAGAGTT
GCAGCAAGCGGTCCACGCTGGTTTGCCCCAGCAGGCGAAAATCCTGTTTGATGGTGGTTAACGGCGGGAT
ATAACATGAGCTGTCTTCGGTATCGTCGTATCCCACTACCGAGATATCCGCACCAACGCGCAGCCCGGAC
TCGGTAATGGCGCGCATTGCGCCCAGCGCCATCTGATCGTTGGCAACCAGCATCGCAGTGGGAACGATGC
CCTCATTCAGCATTTGCATGGTTTGTTGAAAACCGGACATGGCACTCCAGTCGCCTTCCCGTTCCGCTAT
CGGCTGAATTTGATTGCGAGTGAGATATTTATGCCAGCCAGCCAGACGCAGACGCGCCGAGACAGAACTT
AATGGGCCCGCTAACAGCGCGATTTGCTGGTGACCCAATGCGACCAGATGCTCCACGCCCAGTCGCGTAC
CGTCTTCATGGGAGAAAATAATACTGTTGATGGGTGTCTGGTCAGAGACATCAAGAAATAACGCCGGAAC
ATTAGTGCAGGCAGCTTCCACAGCAATGGCATCCTGGTCATCCAGCGGATAGTTAATGATCAGCCCACTG
ACGCGTTGCGCGAGAAGATTGTGCACCGCCGCTTTACAGGCTTCGACGCCGCTTCGTTCTACCATCGACA
CCACCACGCTGGCACCCAGTTGATCGGCGCGAGATTTAATCGCCGCGACAATTTGCGACGGCGCGTGCAG
GGCCAGACTGGAGGTGGCAACGCCAATCAGCAACGACTGTTTGCCCGCCAGTTGTTGTGCCACGCGGTTG
GGAATGTAATTCAGCTCCGCCATCGCCGCTTCCACTTTTTCCCGCGTTTTCGCAGAAACGTGGCTGGCCT
GGTTCACCACGCGGGAAACGGTCTGATAAGAGACACCGGCATACTCTGCGACATCGTATAACGTTACTGG
TTTCACATTCACCACCCTGAATTGACTCTCTTCCGGGCGCTATCATGCCATACCGCGAAAGGTTTTGCGC
CATTCGATGGTGTCCGGGATCTCGACGCTCTCCCTTATGCGACTCCTGCATTAGGAAGCAGCCCAGTAGT
AGGTTGAGGCCGTTGAGCACCGCCGCCGCAAGGAATGGTGCATG
Features (pLannotate 1.2.2; 20 found; start..end, strand, type, name):
    209..227     +  promoter       T7 promoter: promoter for bacteriophage T7 RNA polymerase
    228..252     +  protein_bind   lac operator: The lac repressor binds to the lac operator to inhibit transcription in E. coli. This inhibition can be relieved by adding lactose or isopropyl-β-D-thiogalactopyranoside (IPTG). lac repressor encoded by lacI
    267..287     +  RBS            RBS (fragment): efficient ribosome binding site from bacteriophage T7 gene 10 (Olins and Rangwala, 1989)
    387..1526    +  CDS            garK: GLXK1_ECOLI - Also known as yhaD. Experimental evidence at protein level: Swiss-Prot protein existence level 1. From Escherichia coli (strain K12).
   1554..1595    +  CDS            V5 tag: epitope tag from simian virus 5
   1636..1685    +  CDS            SET1 (fragment): solubility-enhancement tag derived from T7 phage gene 10B
   1693..1740    +  terminator     T7 terminator: transcription terminator for bacteriophage T7 RNA polymerase
   1763..1867    -  CDS            TcR (fragment): tetracycline efflux protein; tet; confers resistance to tetracycline
   1915..1943    -  promoter       tet promoter: E. coli promoter for tetracycline efflux protein gene
   2060..2164    +  promoter       AmpR promoter: bla
   2165..3025    +  CDS            AmpR: β-lactamase; bla; confers resistance to ampicillin, carbenicillin, and related antibiotics
   3196..3784    +  rep_origin     ori: high-copy-number ColE1/pMB1/pBR322/pUC origin of replication
   3970..4109    -  misc_feature   bom: basis of mobility region from pBR322
   4211..4402    -  CDS            rop: Rop protein, which maintains plasmids at low copy number; rop
   4419..4799    +  CDS            YPB1_ECOLX: Protein predicted: Swiss-Prot protein existence level 4. From Escherichia coli.
   5041..5665    -  CDS            TcR (fragment): tetracycline efflux protein; tet; confers resistance to tetracycline
   5680..5701    -  protein_bind   CAP binding site: CAP binding activates transcription in the presence of cAMP. E. coli catabolite activator protein
   5714..6796    -  CDS            lacI: lac repressor; lacI; The lac repressor binds to the lac operator to inhibit transcription in E. coli. This inhibition can be relieved by adding lactose or isopropyl-β-D-thiogalactopyranoside (IPTG).
   6797..6874    -  promoter       lacI promoter: lacI
   6882..187     -  CDS            TcR (fragment) (across the origin): tetracycline efflux protein; tet; confers resistance to tetracycline
