[The description below was written by a language model from this plasmid's Addgene catalogue record and pLannotate feature annotations shown in this document.]
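Description:
pET-G2K is a bacterial expression plasmid built on the Invitrogen pET101/Directional-TOPO backbone and carrying the Escherichia coli garK gene (also called yhaD), which encodes d-glycerate 2-kinase (G2K). The gene was inserted by directional TOPO cloning, giving a depositor sequence of 6,974 nt. The plasmid replicates from a pBR322-type ColE1 origin. The origin is accompanied by the bom mobility region and the rop gene, which holds copy number down, consistent with the catalogue's low-copy designation. Selection is by ampicillin through the bla (β-lactamase) gene under its own promoter. Several annotated tetracycline-resistance fragments and a tet promoter are non-functional remnants of the pBR322 ancestry and do not serve as usable markers.

Expression runs from a T7lac arrangement in which a T7 promoter is followed immediately by a lac operator, with a ribosome binding site derived from T7 gene 10 upstream of the garK coding sequence and a T7 terminator downstream. The plasmid also encodes the lac repressor (lacI with its own promoter). Transcription is therefore repressed until IPTG or lactose is added, and it requires a host that supplies T7 RNA polymerase. A V5 epitope tag lies downstream of the insert. The catalogue also lists a C-terminal 6xHis tag from the backbone, but the feature table does not annotate it separately. A short fragment match labelled SET1 sits just before the terminator and is most likely an incidental hit to T7-derived backbone sequence. According to the record, the construct is used to produce recombinant G2K in bacteria, and the associated work uses the enzyme to synthesise 2-phospho-d-glycerate from ATP and d-glycerate.
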