Addgene plasmid #70169: pET-G2K
Purpose: bacterial expression of G2K (d-glycerate 2-kinase)
Depositing lab: George Reed & Paul Sims. Depositing organization: University of Wisconsin, Madison. Publication: Method for the enzymatic synthesis of 2-phospho-d-glycerate from adenosine 5′-triphosphate and d-glycerate via d-glycerate-2-kinase. Sims, P and Reed, G. Journal of Molecular Catalysis B: Enzymatic 32 (2005) 77–81 10.1016/j.molcatb.2004.10.002.
Backbone
  Vector backbone: pET101/Directional-TOPO
  Backbone manufacturer: Invitrogen
  Backbone size w/o insert (bp): 5800
  Vector type: Bacterial Expression
Growth in bacteria
  Bacterial resistance: Ampicillin, 100 μg/mL
  Growth temperature: 37°C
  Growth strain: DH5alpha
  Copy number: Low Copy
Gene/Insert
  Gene/Insert name: garK/G2K (alt name: d-glycerate 2-kinase)
  Species: E.coli
  Tag / fusion protein: V5 (C terminal on backbone); 6xHIS (C terminal on backbone)
  Cloning method: TOPO Cloning
  Sequencing primers: 5′ T7; 3′ T7 terminal
Terms and licenses: Academic/Nonprofit Terms; Industry Terms: Not Available to Industry
How to cite: pET-G2K was a gift from George Reed & Paul Sims (Addgene plasmid # 70169 ; http://n2t.net/addgene:70169 ; RRID:Addgene_70169)
