>Addgene plasmid #70169 | pET-G2K | addgene partial sequence | sequence record 127392 | T7term 5'-GCTAGTTATTGCTCAGCGG-3'
CTTCCTTTCGGGCTTTGTTAGCAGCCGGATCAAACTCAATGGTGATGGTGATGATGACCGGTACGCGTAG
AATCGAGACCGAGGAGAGGGTTAGGGATAGGCTTACCTTCAAGCTTCGAATTGAGCTCGCCCTTCGCGTT
GCGCATTCCAATCGCCAGTGTCGCGGCGATATTACGTGAAGCACGGCAGATATTGTCATAAGCCCCGCGG
AATGCTTCGTCCAACGTACCTATGCTGGTCAATACGCTGAAGACCGCATCAATGCCATGCTGATGTACAA
CGCCAACATCATCGGTCAGGCTACCCGCAATGCCAATCACCGGTTTATGGTACTTCTTCGCCACGTTTGC
GACACCAATCGGTACCTTCCCGTGAATACTCTGGCTGTCAATACGCCCTTCACCGGTGATCACCAGCGTA
CAATCGTGAATATGTTCCTCCAGATTCAGCGCCGTAGTGACGATTTCAATACCACTTTTCAGTTCCGCAC
CAAGAAACGCCATTAGCGCCGCGCCCATACCACCCGCAGCTCCTGCACCGGGGACATCTTTCACATCAAC
ATGCAGCGCTTTTTTAATGACCTCGGCATAGTGAGAGAGGTTATTGTCCAGCTCAACAATCATCGCTTCA
CTGGCTCCCTTTTGTGGGCCAAAGATGCGCGATGCGCCGTTATCGCCCACCAGCGGATTGGTGACATCAC
AAGCGACGCGAATGACGCAATCTTTTAAGCGCGGATCGAGGCCGGAAATATCAATATCATTCAGAGTATT
AAGACTACCGCCGCCAAAACCAATTTCATTGCCGTTGGCGTC
