>Addgene plasmid #70169 | pET-G2K | addgene partial sequence | sequence record 127393 | LacI-R 5'-GGCATACTCTGCGACATCGT-3'
CATTCACCACCCTGAATTGACTCTCTTCCGGGCGCTATCATGCCATACCGCGAAAGGTTTTGCGCCATTC
GATGGTGTCCGGGATCTCGACGCTCTCCCTTATGCGACTCCTGCATTAGGAAGCAGCCCAGTAGTAGGTT
GAGGCCGTTGAGCACCGCCGCCGCAAGGAATGGTGCATGCAAGGAGATGGCGCCCAACAGTCCCCCGGCC
ACGGGGCCTGCCACCATACCCACGCCGAAACAAGCGCTCATGAGCCCGAAGTGGCGAGCCCGATCTTCCC
CATCGGTGATGTCGGCGATATAGGCGCCAGCAACCGCACCTGTGGCGCCGGTGATGCCGGCCACGATGCG
TCCGGCGTAGAGGATCGAGATCTCGATCCCGCGAAATTAATACGACTCACTATAGGGGAATTGTGAGCGG
ATAACAATTCCCCTCTAGAAATAATTTTGTTTAACTTTAAGAAGGAATTCAGGAGCCCTTCACCATGGCG
TATTGCAATCCGGGCCTGGAATCCAGGCCGAATAAGAGAAACGCCCTCCGGCGTCATGTGGTAACAGGCA
TAGGTATGAAAATCGTAATCGCCCCAGACTCTTATAAAGAAAGTTTATCTGCCAGCGAGGTTGCGCAGGC
GATAGAAAAAGGATTTCGGGAAATTTTTCCTGATGCACAGTACGTTTCTGTTCCGGTTGCCGACGGTGGC
GAAGGAACGGTGGAAGCGATGATTGCAGCCACCCAGGGGGCTGAACGTCACGCCTGGGTTACAGGGCCGC
TGGGCGAGAAAGTGAATGCCAGTTGGGGGATCTCCGGCGATGGCAAAACCGCGTTTATTGAAATGGCGGC
GGCCAGTGGGCTGGAGCTGGTACCTGCGGAAAAACGCGATCCACTCGTGACCACTTCACGCGGCACAGGC
GAGTTAATCCTGCAGGCGCTGGAGAGCGGTGCGACAAACATTATTATCGGCATTGGCGGCAGCGCTACAA
